>Addgene plasmid #120037 | pMaCTag-P26 | depositor full sequence | sequence record 228073 | pMaCTag-P26 sequence 5032 bps
GAACGCGGCCGCCAGCTGAAGCTTCGTACGTCAGGTGGAGGAGGTAGTGGCGGAGGCGGATCCGGTGCAG
GCGCCAAGGAGAAGAGTGCTTGTCCTAAAGATCCAGCCAAACCTCCGGCCAAGGCACAAGTTGTGGGATG
GCCACCGGTGAGATCATACCGGAAGAACGTGATGGTTTCCTGCCAAAAATCAAGCGGTGGCCCGGAGGCG
GCGGCGTTCGTGAAGGTATCAATGGACGGAGCACCGTACTTGAGGAAAATCGATTTGAGGATGTATAAAG
CTAGCATGGTGAGCAAGGGCGAGGAGCTGTTCACCGGGGTGGTGCCCATCCTGGTCGAGCTGGACGGCGA
CGTAAACGGCCACAAGTTCAGCGTCCGCGGCGAGGGCGAGGGCGATGCCACCAACGGCAAGCTGACCCTG
AAGTTCATCTGCACCACCGGCAAGCTGCCCGTGCCCTGGCCCACCCTCGTGACCACCTTCGGCTACGGCG
TGGCCTGCTTCAGCCGCTACCCCGACCACATGAAGCAGCACGACTTCTTCAAGTCCGCCATGCCCGAAGG
CTACGTCCAGGAGCGCACCATCTCTTTCAAGGACGACGGTACCTACAAGACCCGCGCCGAGGTGAAGTTC
GAGGGCGACACCCTGGTGAACCGCATCGAGCTGAAGGGCATCGACTTCAAGGAGGACGGCAACATCCTGG
GGCACAAGCTGGAGTACAACTTCAACAGCCACAACGTCTATATCACGGCCGACAAGCAGAAGAACGGCAT
CAAGGCTAACTTCAAGATCCGCCACAACGTTGAGGACGGCAGCGTGCAGCTCGCCGACCACTACCAGCAG
AACACCCCCATCGGCGACGGCCCCGTGCTGCTGCCCGACAACCACTACCTGAGCCATCAGTCCGCCCTGA
GCAAAGACCCCAACGAGAAGCGCGATCACATGGTCCTGCTGGAGTTCGTGACCGCCGCCGGGATTACACA
TGGCATGGACGAGCTGTACAAGTGAACTAGTAACTTGTTTATTGCAGCTTATAATGGTTACAAATAAAGC
AATAGCATCACAAATTTCACAAATAAAGCATTTTTTTCACTGCATTCTAGTTGTGGTTTGTCCAAACTCA
TCAATGTATCTTAGTCGATATAACTTCGTATAGCATACATTATACGAAGTTATGTCGACGGTGTGGAAAG
TCCCCAGGCTCCCCAGCAGGCAGAAGTATGCAAAGCATGCATCTCAATTAGTCAGCAACCAGGTGTGGAA
AGTCCCCAGGCTCCCCAGCAGGCAGAAGTATGCAAAGCATGCATCTCAATTAGTCAGCAACCATAGTCCC
GCCCCTAACTCCGCCCATCCCGCCCCTAACTCCGCCCAGTTCCGCCCATTCTCCGCCCCATGGCTGACTA
ATTTTTTTTATTTATGCAGAGGCCGAGGCCGCCTCGGCCTCTGAGCTATTCCAGAAGTAGTGAGGAGGCT
TTTTTGGAGGCCTAGGCTTTTGCAAAGAATTCGCCACCATGACTGAGTACAAGCCTACTGTGCGTTTAGC
CACCAGGGATGATGTGCCACGAGCCGTGAGGACACTAGCAGCCGCCTTTGCTGACTACCCAGCTACAAGG
CACACCGTGGACCCTGACAGACACATTGAAAGAGTCACAGAACTTCAGGAGCTGTTTTTAACTAGGGTGG
GCCTGGATATTGGCAAAGTCTGGGTGGCCGATGATGGAGCAGCAGTTGCAGTGTGGACCACCCCAGAGTC
TGTTGAAGCTGGAGCTGTCTTTGCAGAAATTGGACCAAGAATGGCCGAGTTATCTGGCAGCAGGCTGGCT
GCTCAACAGCAGATGGAAGGATTATTAGCTCCCCACAGACCCAAGGAGCCTGCCTGGTTCCTGGCAACAG
TTGGAGTTTCTCCAGACCATCAGGGCAAGGGCTTAGGATCTGCTGTGGTGCTGCCTGGTGTGGAAGCAGC
TGAGAGAGCTGGGGTGCCAGCATTTCTGGAGACATCAGCTCCTAGAAACCTGCCCTTCTATGAACGGCTG
GGCTTCACAGTGACTGCTGATGTGGAGGTGCCTGAGGGCCCCAGAACCTGGTGCATGACAAGAAAACCAG
GAGCCTGACTGCAGCGACTGTGCCTTCTAGTTGCCAGCCATCTGTTGTTTGCCCCTCCCCCGTGCCTTCC
TTGACCCTGGAAGGTGCCACTCCCACTGTCCTTTCCTAATAAAATGAGGAAATTGCATCGCATTGTCTGA
GTAGGTGTCATTCTATTCTGGGGGGTGGGGTGGGGCAGGACAGCAAGGGGGAGGATTGGGAAGACAATAG
CAGGCATGCTGGGGATGCGGTGGGCTCTATGGCTCGAGGAGGGCCTATTTCCCATGATTCCTTCATATTT
GCATATACGATACAAGGCTGTTAGAGAGATAATTGGAATTAATTTGACTGTAAACACAAAGATATTAGTA
CAAAATACGTGACGTAGAAAGTAATAATTTCTTGGGTAGTTTGCAGTTTTAAAATTATGTTTTAAAATGG
ACTATCATATGCTTACCGTAACTTGAAAGTATTTCGATTTCTTGGCTTTATATATCTTGTGGAAAGGACG
AAACACCGATAACTTCGTATAGCATACATTATACGAAGTTATGGTACCGATGCAGCTAGCCCGCGGATCT
GCCGGTCTCCCTATAGTGAGTCGTATTAATTTCGATAAGCCAGGTTAACCTGCATTAATGAATCGGCCAA
CGCGCGGGGAGAGGCGGTTTGCGTATTGGGCGCTCTTCCGCTTCCTCGCTCACTGACTCGCTGCGCTCGG
TCGTTCGGCTGCGGCGAGCGGTATCAGCTCACTCAAAGGCGGTAATACGGTTATCCACAGAATCAGGGGA
TAACGCAGGAAAGAACATGTGAGCAAAAGGCCAGCAAAAGGCCAGGAACCGTAAAAAGGCCGCGTTGCTG
GCGTTTTTCCATAGGCTCCGCCCCCCTGACGAGCATCACAAAAATCGACGCTCAAGTCAGAGGTGGCGAA
ACCCGACAGGACTATAAAGATACCAGGCGTTTCCCCCTGGAAGCTCCCTCGTGCGCTCTCCTGTTCCGAC
CCTGCCGCTTACCGGATACCTGTCCGCCTTTCTCCCTTCGGGAAGCGTGGCGCTTTCTCAATGCTCACGC
TGTAGGTATCTCAGTTCGGTGTAGGTCGTTCGCTCCAAGCTGGGCTGTGTGCACGAACCCCCCGTTCAGC
CCGACCGCTGCGCCTTATCCGGTAACTATCGTCTTGAGTCCAACCCGGTAAGACACGACTTATCGCCACT
GGCAGCAGCCACTGGTAACAGGATTAGCAGAGCGAGGTATGTAGGCGGTGCTACAGAGTTCTTGAAGTGG
TGGCCTAACTACGGCTACACTAGAAGGACAGTATTTGGTATCTGCGCTCTGCTGAAGCCAGTTACCTTCG
GAAAAAGAGTTGGTAGCTCTTGATCCGGCAAACAAACCACCGCTGGTAGCGGTGGTTTTTTTGTTTGCAA
GCAGCAGATTACGCGCAGAAAAAAAGGATCTCAAGAAGATCCTTTGATCTTTTCTACGGGGTCTGACGCT
CAGTGGAACGAAAACTCACGTTAAGGGATTTTGGTCATGAGATTATCAAAAAGGATCTTCACCTAGATCC
TTTTAAATTAAAAATGAAGTTTTAAATCAATCTAAAGTATATATGAGTAAACTTGGTCTGACAGTTACCA
ATGCTTAATCAGTGAGGCACCTATCTCAGCGATCTGTCTATTTCGTTCATCCATAGTTGCCTGACTCCCC
GTCGTGTAGATAACTACGATACGGGAGGGCTTACCATCTGGCCCCAGTGCTGCAATGATACCGCGAGACC
CACGCTCACCGGCTCCAGATTTATCAGCAATAAACCAGCCAGCCGGAAGGGCCGAGCGCAGAAGTGGTCC
TGCAACTTTATCCGCCTCCATCCAGTCTATTAATTGTTGCCGGGAAGCTAGAGTAAGTAGTTCGCCAGTT
AATAGTTTGCGCAACGTTGTTGCCATTGCTACAGGCATCGTGGTGTCACGCTCGTCGTTTGGTATGGCTT
CATTCAGCTCCGGTTCCCAACGATCAAGGCGAGTTACATGATCCCCCATGTTGTGCAAAAAAGCGGTTAG
CTCCTTCGGTCCTCCGATCGTTGTCAGAAGTAAGTTGGCCGCAGTGTTATCACTCATGGTTATGGCAGCA
CTGCATAATTCTCTTACTGTCATGCCATCCGTAAGATGCTTTTCTGTGACTGGTGAGTACTCAACCAAGT
CATTCTGAGAATAGTGTATGCGGCGACCGAGTTGCTCTTGCCCGGCGTCAATACGGGATAATACCGCGCC
ACATAGCAGAACTTTAAAAGTGCTCATCATTGGAAAACGTTCTTCGGGGCGAAAACTCTCAAGGATCTTA
CCGCTGTTGAGATCCAGTTCGATGTAACCCACTCGTGCACCCAACTGATCTTCAGCATCTTTTACTTTCA
CCAGCGTTTCTGGGTGAGCAAAAACAGGAAGGCAAAATGCCGCAAAAAAGGGAATAAGGGCGACACGGAA
ATGTTGAATACTCATACTCTTCCTTTTTCAATATTATTGAAGCATTTATCAGGGTTATTGTCTCATGAGC
GGATACATATTTGAATGTATTTAGAAAAATAAACAAATAGGGGTTCCGCGCACATTTCCCCGAAAAGTGC
CACCTGACGTCTAAGAAACCATTATTATCATGACATTAACCTATAAAAATAGGCGTATCACGAGGCCCTT
TCGTCTCGCGCGTTTCGGTGATGACGGTGAAAACCTCTGACACATGCAGCTCCCGGAGACGGTCACAGCT
TGTCTGTAAGCGGATGCCGGGAGCAGACAAGCCCGTCAGGGCGCGTCAGCGGGTGTTGGCGGGTGTCGGG
GCTGGCTTAACTATGCGGCATCAGAGCAGATTGTACTGAGAGTGCACCATATGGACATATTGTCGTTAGA
ACGCGGCTACAATTAATACATAACCTTATGTATCATACACATACGATTTAGGTGACACTATA
Features (pLannotate 1.2.2; 17 found; start..end, strand, type, name):
     76..279     +  CDS            mini-AID: minimal degron from the auxin-responsive IAA17 protein of Arabidopsis thaliana (Kubota et al., 2013) acts as an auxin-inducible degron (AID) in the presence of TIR1
    286..1002    +  CDS            Clover: Clover is a basic (constitutively fluorescent) green/yellow fluorescent protein published in 2012, derived from Aequorea victoria. It is reported to be a rapidly-maturing weak dimer with high acid sensitivity.
   1012..1133    +  polyA_signal   SV40 poly(A) signal: SV40 polyadenylation signal
   1140..1173    +  protein_bind   loxP: Cre-mediated recombination occurs in the 8-bp core sequence (GCATACAT). Cre recombinase
   1180..1496    +  promoter       SV40 promoter: SV40 enhancer and early promoter
   1509..2105    +  CDS            pac: PUAC_STRAD - Protein predicted: Swiss-Prot protein existence level 4. Detoxification of puromycin. From Streptomyces alboniger.
   2118..2342    +  polyA_signal   bGH poly(A) signal: bovine growth hormone polyadenylation signal
   2349..2589    +  promoter       U6 promoter: RNA polymerase III promoter for human U6 snRNA
   2599..2632    +  protein_bind   loxP: Cre-mediated recombination occurs in the 8-bp core sequence (GCATACAT). Cre recombinase
   2670..2688    -  promoter       T7 promoter: promoter for bacteriophage T7 RNA polymerase
   2710..2763    -  CDS            lacI (fragment): lac repressor; lacI; The lac repressor binds to the lac operator to inhibit transcription in E. coli. This inhibition can be relieved by adding lactose or isopropyl-β-D-thiogalactopyranoside (IPTG).
   2946..3534    -  rep_origin     ori: high-copy-number ColE1/pMB1/pBR322/pUC origin of replication
   3705..4565    -  CDS            AmpR: β-lactamase; bla; confers resistance to ampicillin, carbenicillin, and related antibiotics
   4566..4670    -  promoter       AmpR promoter: bla
   4765..4800    +  CDS            rop (fragment): Rop protein, which maintains plasmids at low copy number; rop
   4902..4953    +  misc_feature   bom (fragment): basis of mobility region from pBR322
   5016..2       +  promoter       SP6 promoter (across the origin): promoter for bacteriophage SP6 RNA polymerase
