>Addgene plasmid #120037 | pMaCTag-P26 | addgene full sequence | sequence record 232643 | Addgene NGS Result
ATTTAGGTGACACTATAGAACGCGGCCGCCAGCTGAAGCTTCGTACGTCAGGTGGAGGAGGTAGTGGCGG
AGGCGGATCCGGTGCAGGCGCCAAGGAGAAGAGTGCTTGTCCTAAAGATCCAGCCAAACCTCCGGCCAAG
GCACAAGTTGTGGGATGGCCACCGGTGAGATCATACCGGAAGAACGTGATGGTTTCCTGCCAAAAATCAA
GCGGTGGCCCGGAGGCGGCGGCGTTCGTGAAGGTATCAATGGACGGAGCACCGTACTTGAGGAAAATCGA
TTTGAGGATGTATAAAGCTAGCATGGTGAGCAAGGGCGAGGAGCTGTTCACCGGGGTGGTGCCCATCCTG
GTCGAGCTGGACGGCGACGTAAACGGCCACAAGTTCAGCGTCCGCGGCGAGGGCGAGGGCGATGCCACCA
ACGGCAAGCTGACCCTGAAGTTCATCTGCACCACCGGCAAGCTGCCCGTGCCCTGGCCCACCCTCGTGAC
CACCTTCGGCTACGGCGTGGCCTGCTTCAGCCGCTACCCCGACCACATGAAGCAGCACGACTTCTTCAAG
TCCGCCATGCCCGAAGGCTACGTCCAGGAGCGCACCATCTCTTTCAAGGACGACGGTACCTACAAGACCC
GCGCCGAGGTGAAGTTCGAGGGCGACACCCTGGTGAACCGCATCGAGCTGAAGGGCATCGACTTCAAGGA
GGACGGCAACATCCTGGGGCACAAGCTGGAGTACAACTTCAACAGCCACAACGTCTATATCACGGCCGAC
AAGCAGAAGAACGGCATCAAGGCTAACTTCAAGATCCGCCACAACGTTGAGGACGGCAGCGTGCAGCTCG
CCGACCACTACCAGCAGAACACCCCCATCGGCGACGGCCCCGTGCTGCTGCCCGACAACCACTACCTGAG
CCATCAGTCCGCCCTGAGCAAAGACCCCAACGAGAAGCGCGATCACATGGTCCTGCTGGAGTTCGTGACC
GCCGCCGGGATTACACATGGCATGGACGAGCTGTACAAGTGAACTAGTAACTTGTTTATTGCAGCTTATA
ATGGTTACAAATAAAGCAATAGCATCACAAATTTCACAAATAAAGCATTTTTTTCACTGCATTCTAGTTG
TGGTTTGTCCAAACTCATCAATGTATCTTAGTCGATATAACTTCGTATAGCATACATTATACGAAGTTAT
GTCGACGGTGTGGAAAGTCCCCAGGCTCCCCAGCAGGCAGAAGTATGCAAAGCATGCATCTCAATTAGTC
AGCAACCAGGTGTGGAAAGTCCCCAGGCTCCCCAGCAGGCAGAAGTATGCAAAGCATGCATCTCAATTAG
TCAGCAACCATAGTCCCGCCCCTAACTCCGCCCATCCCGCCCCTAACTCCGCCCAGTTCCGCCCATTCTC
CGCCCCATGGCTGACTAATTTTTTTTATTTATGCAGAGGCCGAGGCCGCCTCGGCCTCTGAGCTATTCCA
GAAGTAGTGAGGAGGCTTTTTTGGAGGCCTAGGCTTTTGCAAAGAATTCGCCACCATGACTGAGTACAAG
CCTACTGTGCGTTTAGCCACCAGGGATGATGTGCCACGAGCCGTGAGGACACTAGCAGCCGCCTTTGCTG
ACTACCCAGCTACAAGGCACACCGTGGACCCTGACAGACACATTGAAAGAGTCACAGAACTTCAGGAGCT
GTTTTTAACTAGGGTGGGCCTGGATATTGGCAAAGTCTGGGTGGCCGATGATGGAGCAGCAGTTGCAGTG
TGGACCACCCCAGAGTCTGTTGAAGCTGGAGCTGTCTTTGCAGAAATTGGACCAAGAATGGCCGAGTTAT
CTGGCAGCAGGCTGGCTGCTCAACAGCAGATGGAAGGATTATTAGCTCCCCACAGACCCAAGGAGCCTGC
CTGGTTCCTGGCAACAGTTGGAGTTTCTCCAGACCATCAGGGCAAGGGCTTAGGATCTGCTGTGGTGCTG
CCTGGTGTGGAAGCAGCTGAGAGAGCTGGGGTGCCAGCATTTCTGGAGACATCAGCTCCTAGAAACCTGC
CCTTCTATGAACGGCTGGGCTTCACAGTGACTGCTGATGTGGAGGTGCCTGAGGGCCCCAGAACCTGGTG
CATGACAAGAAAACCAGGAGCCTGACTGCAGCGACTGTGCCTTCTAGTTGCCAGCCATCTGTTGTTTGCC
CCTCCCCCGTGCCTTCCTTGACCCTGGAAGGTGCCACTCCCACTGTCCTTTCCTAATAAAATGAGGAAAT
TGCATCGCATTGTCTGAGTAGGTGTCATTCTATTCTGGGGGGTGGGGTGGGGCAGGACAGCAAGGGGGAG
GATTGGGAAGACAATAGCAGGCATGCTGGGGATGCGGTGGGCTCTATGGCTCGAGGAGGGCCTATTTCCC
ATGATTCCTTCATATTTGCATATACGATACAAGGCTGTTAGAGAGATAATTGGAATTAATTTGACTGTAA
ACACAAAGATATTAGTACAAAATACGTGACGTAGAAAGTAATAATTTCTTGGGTAGTTTGCAGTTTTAAA
ATTATGTTTTAAAATGGACTATCATATGCTTACCGTAACTTGAAAGTATTTCGATTTCTTGGCTTTATAT
ATCTTGTGGAAAGGACGAAACACCGATAACTTCGTATAGCATACATTATACGAAGTTATGGTACCGATGC
AGCTAGCCCGCGGATCTGCCGGTCTCCCTATAGTGAGTCGTATTAATTTCGATAAGCCAGGTTAACCTGC
ATTAATGAATCGGCCAACGCGCGGGGAGAGGCGGTTTGCGTATTGGGCGCTCTTCCGCTTCCTCGCTCAC
TGACTCGCTGCGCTCGGTCGTTCGGCTGCGGCGAGCGGTATCAGCTCACTCAAAGGCGGTAATACGGTTA
TCCACAGAATCAGGGGATAACGCAGGAAAGAACATGTGAGCAAAAGGCCAGCAAAAGGCCAGGAACCGTA
AAAAGGCCGCGTTGCTGGCGTTTTTCCATAGGCTCCGCCCCCCTGACGAGCATCACAAAAATCGACGCTC
AAGTCAGAGGTGGCGAAACCCGACAGGACTATAAAGATACCAGGCGTTTCCCCCTGGAAGCTCCCTCGTG
CGCTCTCCTGTTCCGACCCTGCCGCTTACCGGATACCTGTCCGCCTTTCTCCCTTCGGGAAGCGTGGCGC
TTTCTCATAGCTCACGCTGTAGGTATCTCAGTTCGGTGTAGGTCGTTCGCTCCAAGCTGGGCTGTGTGCA
CGAACCCCCCGTTCAGCCCGACCGCTGCGCCTTATCCGGTAACTATCGTCTTGAGTCCAACCCGGTAAGA
CACGACTTATCGCCACTGGCAGCAGCCACTGGTAACAGGATTAGCAGAGCGAGGTATGTAGGCGGTGCTA
CAGAGTTCTTGAAGTGGTGGCCTAACTACGGCTACACTAGAAGAACAGTATTTGGTATCTGCGCTCTGCT
GAAGCCAGTTACCTTCGGAAAAAGAGTTGGTAGCTCTTGATCCGGCAAACAAACCACCGCTGGTAGCGGT
GGTTTTTTTGTTTGCAAGCAGCAGATTACGCGCAGAAAAAAAGGATCTCAAGAAGATCCTTTGATCTTTT
CTACGGGGTCTGACGCTCAGTGGAACGAAAACTCACGTTAAGGGATTTTGGTCATGAGATTATCAAAAAG
GATCTTCACCTAGATCCTTTTAAATTAAAAATGAAGTTTTAAATCAATCTAAAGTATATATGAGTAAACT
TGGTCTGACAGTTACCAATGCTTAATCAGTGAGGCACCTATCTCAGCGATCTGTCTATTTCGTTCATCCA
TAGTTGCCTGACTCCCCGTCGTGTAGATAACTACGATACGGGAGGGCTTACCATCTGGCCCCAGTGCTGC
AATGATACCGCGAGACCCACGCTCACCGGCTCCAGATTTATCAGCAATAAACCAGCCAGCCGGAAGGGCC
GAGCGCAGAAGTGGTCCTGCAACTTTATCCGCCTCCATCCAGTCTATTAATTGTTGCCGGGAAGCTAGAG
TAAGTAGTTCGCCAGTTAATAGTTTGCGCAACGTTGTTGCCATTGCTACAGGCATCGTGGTGTCACGCTC
GTCGTTTGGTATGGCTTCATTCAGCTCCGGTTCCCAACGATCAAGGCGAGTTACATGATCCCCCATGTTG
TGCAAAAAAGCGGTTAGCTCCTTCGGTCCTCCGATCGTTGTCAGAAGTAAGTTGGCCGCAGTGTTATCAC
TCATGGTTATGGCAGCACTGCATAATTCTCTTACTGTCATGCCATCCGTAAGATGCTTTTCTGTGACTGG
TGAGTACTCAACCAAGTCATTCTGAGAATAGTGTATGCGGCGACCGAGTTGCTCTTGCCCGGCGTCAATA
CGGGATAATACCGCGCCACATAGCAGAACTTTAAAAGTGCTCATCATTGGAAAACGTTCTTCGGGGCGAA
AACTCTCAAGGATCTTACCGCTGTTGAGATCCAGTTCGATGTAACCCACTCGTGCACCCAACTGATCTTC
AGCATCTTTTACTTTCACCAGCGTTTCTGGGTGAGCAAAAACAGGAAGGCAAAATGCCGCAAAAAAGGGA
ATAAGGGCGACACGGAAATGTTGAATACTCATACTCTTCCTTTTTCAATATTATTGAAGCATTTATCAGG
GTTATTGTCTCATGAGCGGATACATATTTGAATGTATTTAGAAAAATAAACAAATAGGGGTTCCGCGCAC
ATTTCCCCGAAAAGTGCCACCTGACGTCTAAGAAACCATTATTATCATGACATTAACCTATAAAAATAGG
CGTATCACGAGGCCCTTTCGTCTCGCGCGTTTCGGTGATGACGGTGAAAACCTCTGACACATGCAGCTCC
CGGAGACGGTCACAGCTTGTCTGTAAGCGGATGCCGGGAGCAGACAAGCCCGTCAGGGCGCGTCAGCGGG
TGTTGGCGGGTGTCGGGGCTGGCTTAACTATGCGGCATCAGAGCAGATTGTACTGAGAGTGCACCATATG
GACATATTGTCGTTAGAACGCGGCTACAATTAATACATAACCTTATGTATCATACACATACG
Features (pLannotate 1.2.2; 17 found; start..end, strand, type, name):
      1..19      +  promoter       SP6 promoter: promoter for bacteriophage SP6 RNA polymerase
     93..296     +  CDS            mini-AID: minimal degron from the auxin-responsive IAA17 protein of Arabidopsis thaliana (Kubota et al., 2013) acts as an auxin-inducible degron (AID) in the presence of TIR1
    303..1019    +  CDS            Clover: Clover is a basic (constitutively fluorescent) green/yellow fluorescent protein published in 2012, derived from Aequorea victoria. It is reported to be a rapidly-maturing weak dimer with high acid sensitivity.
   1029..1150    +  polyA_signal   SV40 poly(A) signal: SV40 polyadenylation signal
   1157..1190    +  protein_bind   loxP: Cre-mediated recombination occurs in the 8-bp core sequence (GCATACAT). Cre recombinase
   1197..1513    +  promoter       SV40 promoter: SV40 enhancer and early promoter
   1526..2122    +  CDS            pac: PUAC_STRAD - Protein predicted: Swiss-Prot protein existence level 4. Detoxification of puromycin. From Streptomyces alboniger.
   2135..2359    +  polyA_signal   bGH poly(A) signal: bovine growth hormone polyadenylation signal
   2366..2606    +  promoter       U6 promoter: RNA polymerase III promoter for human U6 snRNA
   2616..2649    +  protein_bind   loxP: Cre-mediated recombination occurs in the 8-bp core sequence (GCATACAT). Cre recombinase
   2687..2705    -  promoter       T7 promoter: promoter for bacteriophage T7 RNA polymerase
   2727..2780    -  CDS            lacI (fragment): lac repressor; lacI; The lac repressor binds to the lac operator to inhibit transcription in E. coli. This inhibition can be relieved by adding lactose or isopropyl-β-D-thiogalactopyranoside (IPTG).
   2963..3551    -  rep_origin     ori: high-copy-number ColE1/pMB1/pBR322/pUC origin of replication
   3722..4582    -  CDS            AmpR: β-lactamase; bla; confers resistance to ampicillin, carbenicillin, and related antibiotics
   4583..4687    -  promoter       AmpR promoter: bla
   4782..4817    +  CDS            rop (fragment): Rop protein, which maintains plasmids at low copy number; rop
   4919..4970    +  misc_feature   bom (fragment): basis of mobility region from pBR322
