[The description below was written by a language model from this plasmid's Addgene catalogue record and pLannotate feature annotations shown in this document.]
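Description:
pMaCTag-P26 is a PCR template plasmid built on the pFA6a backbone, intended not for direct expression but as a source of a tagging cassette for C-terminal tagging of endogenous mammalian genes by the CRISPR-Cas12a-assisted PCR tagging method. It is about 5 kb, propagates in E. coli at high copy from a ColE1/pUC-type origin, and is selected with ampicillin through the AmpR (β-lactamase) gene. SP6 and T7 phage promoters flank the cassette, and small annotated fragments of lacI, rop and bom are backbone remnants with no evident function. The sequenced and depositor-supplied records carry the same features in the same order and differ only in their start coordinate.

The cassette begins with a promoterless mAID-Clover coding sequence: the mini-AID degron from Arabidopsis IAA17, which allows auxin-inducible degradation when TIR1 is present, fused to the green/yellow fluorescent protein Clover and followed by an SV40 poly(A) signal. Lacking its own promoter, the tag is expressed only when inserted in frame at the 3′ end of a target gene. Downstream, an SV40 enhancer/early promoter drives the puromycin N-acetyltransferase gene (pac) with a bGH poly(A) signal for selection of tagged mammalian cells, followed by a human U6 Pol III promoter. In the PCR tagging approach, gene-specific M1 and M2 oligos are used to amplify the cassette; the position of the U6 promoter at the cassette's end is consistent with driving a Cas12a crRNA supplied by the reverse oligo, although the record does not spell this out. Two loxP sites in the same orientation bracket the puromycin marker and U6 promoter, which should permit Cre-mediated removal of these elements after integration, leaving the tag and its terminator.
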