Addgene plasmid #120037: pMaCTag-P26
Purpose: Template for C-terminal PCR tagging of mammalian genes (Puromycin selection) with mAID-Clover
Depositing lab: Michael Knop. Depositing organization: Universitaet Heidelberg. Publication: CRISPR-Cas12a-assisted PCR tagging of mammalian genes. Fueller J, Herbst K, Meurer M, Gubicza K, Kurtulmus B, Knopf JD, Kirrmaier D, Buchmuller BC, Pereira G, Lemberg MK, Knop M. J Cell Biol. 2020 Jun 1;219(6). pii: 151766. doi: 10.1083/jcb.201910210. PubMed 32406907.
Backbone
  Vector backbone: pFA6a
  Backbone size w/o insert (bp): 2412
  Vector type: PCR Template
  Selectable markers: Puromycin
Growth in bacteria
  Bacterial resistance: Ampicillin, 100 μg/mL
  Growth temperature: 37°C
  Growth strain: DH5alpha
  Copy number: High Copy
Gene/Insert
  Gene/Insert name: mAID-Clover
  Species: H. sapiens (human)
  Promoter: None
  Tag / fusion protein: mAID-Clover (C terminal on backbone)
  Cloning method: Restriction Enzyme; 5′ cloning site BamHI (not destroyed); 3′ cloning site SpeI (not destroyed)
  Sequencing primers: 5′ SP6; 3′ AAACCACAACTAGAATGCAGTG
Terms and licenses: Academic/Nonprofit Terms; Industry Terms: Not Available to Industry
Depositor comments: Template plasmid for C-terminal PCR tagging of mammalian genes. For M1 and M2 tagging oligo design please visit www.pcr-tagging.com Please visit https://www.biorxiv.org/content/early/2018/11/20/473876 for BioRxiv preprint
How to cite: pMaCTag-P26 was a gift from Michael Knop (Addgene plasmid # 120037 ; http://n2t.net/addgene:120037 ; RRID:Addgene_120037)
